Addgene plasmid #199011: pGL0_110 [pNG2]
Purpose: Level 0 part
Depositing lab: Charlie Gilbert & Nili Ostrov & Cultivarium Tools. Depositing organization: Cultivarium, Convergent Research. Publication: A scalable framework for high-throughput identification of functional origins of replication in non-model bacteria. Gilbert C, Brumwell SL, Crits-Christoph A, Kang SC, Martin-Moldes Z, Alsharif W, Esmurria A, Nguyen M-A, Lee HH, Ostrov N. bioRxiv 2023.05.19.541510 10.1101/2023.05.19.541510.
Backbone
  Vector backbone: pGLDV_17
  Vector type: Synthetic Biology
Growth in bacteria
  Bacterial resistance: Chloramphenicol, 25 μg/mL
  Growth temperature: 37°C
  Growth strain: E. coli Twist 10B
  Copy number: High Copy
Gene/Insert
  Gene/Insert name: pNG2
  Species: Corynbacterium glutamicum
  Cloning method: Unknown
Resource information
  A portion of this plasmid was derived from a plasmid made by: Tae Seok Moon (DeLorenzo et al. 2018 https://doi.org/10.1021/acssynbio.7b00416)
Terms and licenses: Academic/Nonprofit Terms; Industry Terms: Not Available to Industry
How to cite: pGL0_110 [pNG2] was a gift from Charlie Gilbert & Nili Ostrov & Cultivarium Tools (Addgene plasmid # 199011 ; http://n2t.net/addgene:199011 ; RRID:Addgene_199011)
