[The description below was written by a language model from this plasmid's Addgene catalogue record and pLannotate feature annotations shown in this document.]
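Description:
pGL0_110 [pNG2] is a Level 0 part plasmid for synthetic biology, built on the pGLDV_17 backbone and carrying the pNG2 replication origin as its insert, with the source species recorded as Corynebacterium glutamicum. The 4,031-nt sequence is maintained in E. coli through a high-copy ColE1/pMB1/pUC-type origin. Selection is with chloramphenicol, provided by a cat (chloramphenicol acetyltransferase) gene driven by its native cat promoter and followed by the phage lambda t0 terminator. A very short lacZα fragment is annotated next to the resistance cassette. It is probably a remnant of a screening or cloning-site cassette in the parent vector, although the record lists the cloning method as unknown.

The automated annotation covers the insert region sparsely. The only feature detected there is a small antisense countertranscript RNA (ctRNA) of the pGA1 family. RNAs of this type act as negative regulators of replication initiator expression, and so of copy number, in corynebacterial plasmids, which fits a pNG2-type replicon. No replication protein gene or origin sequence within the insert is annotated, so the feature table does not define the exact boundaries or composition of the pNG2 part.

"Level 0" denotes a basic storage unit in hierarchical modular assembly schemes, where single standardised parts are held before being combined into higher-level constructs. According to the associated publication, this plasmid belongs to a collection for high-throughput identification of origins of replication that function in non-model bacteria. The record also notes that a portion of the plasmid was derived from a previously published construct from another laboratory.
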