Features (pLannotate 1.2.2; 6 found; start..end, strand, type, name):
    245..833     -  rep_origin     ori: high-copy-number ColE1/pMB1/pBR322/pUC origin of replication
    966..1060    -  terminator     lambda t0 terminator: transcription terminator from phage lambda
   1084..1740    -  CDS            cat: CAT_ECOLX - Experimental evidence at protein level: Swiss-Prot protein existence level 1. This enzyme is an effector of chloramphenicol resistance in bacteria. From Escherichia coli. This protein is used as a marker in many commonly used cloning vectors, such as pACYC184.
   1741..1843    -  promoter       cat promoter: promoter of the E. coli cat gene encoding chloramphenicol acetyltransferase
   1918..1961    -  CDS            lacZα (fragment): LacZα fragment of β-galactosidase; lacZ fragment
   2249..2327    -  ncRNA          ctRNA pGA1: Accession: RF00236 - ctRNA
>Addgene plasmid #199011 | pGL0_110 [pNG2] | addgene full sequence | sequence record 401232 | Addgene NGS Result
AGGCTAGGTGGAGGCTCAGTGATGATAAGTCTGCGATGGTGGATGCATGTGTCATGGTCATAGCTGTTTC
CTGTGTGAAATTGTTATCCGCTCAGAGGGCACAATCCTATTCCGCGCTATCCGACAATCTCCAAGACATT
AGGTGGAGTTCAGTTCGGCGTATGGCATATGTCGCTGGAAAGAACATGTGAGCAAAAGGCCAGCAAAAGG
CCAGGAACCGTAAAAAGGCCGCGTTGCTGGCGTTTTTCCATAGGCTCCGCCCCCCTGACGAGCATCACAA
AAATCGACGCTCAAGTCAGAGGTGGCGAAACCCGACAGGACTATAAAGATACCAGGCGTTTCCCCCTGGA
AGCTCCCTCGTGCGCTCTCCTGTTCCGACCCTGCCGCTTACCGGATACCTGTCCGCCTTTCTCCCTTCGG
GAAGCGTGGCGCTTTCTCATAGCTCACGCTGTAGGTATCTCAGTTCGGTGTAGGTCGTTCGCTCCAAGCT
GGGCTGTGTGCACGAACCCCCCGTTCAGCCCGACCGCTGCGCCTTATCCGGTAACTATCGTCTTGAGTCC
AACCCGGTAAGACACGACTTATCGCCACTGGCAGCAGCCACTGGTAACAGGATTAGCAGAGCGAGGTATG
TAGGCGGTGCTACAGAGTTCTTGAAGTGGTGGCCTAACTACGGCTACACTAGAAGAACAGTATTTGGTAT
CTGCGCTCTGCTGAAGCCAGTTACCTTCGGAAAAAGAGTTGGTAGCTCTTGATCCGGCAAACAAACCACC
GCTGGTAGCGGTGGTTTTTTTGTTTGCAAGCAGCAGATTACGCGCAGAAAAAAAGGATCTCAAGAAGATC
CTTTGATCTTTTCTACGGGGTCTGACGCTCTATTCAACAAAGCCGCCGTCCCGTCAAGTCAGCGTAAATG
GGTAGGGGGCTTCAAATCGTCCCCCCATACGATATAAGTTGTTACTAGTGCTTGGATTCTCACCAATAAA
AAACGCCCGGCGGCAACCGAGCGTTCTGAACAAATCCAGATGGAGTTCTGAGGTCATTACTGGATCTATC
AACAGGAGTCCAAGCGAGCTCGATATCAAATTACGCCCCGCCCTGCCACTCATCGCAGTACTGTTGTAAT
TCATTAAGCATTCTGCCGACATGGAAGCCATCACAAACGGCATGATGAACCTGAATCGCCAGCGGCATCA
GCACCTTGTCGCCTTGCGTATAATATTTGCCCATGGTGAAAACGGGGGCGAAGAAGTTGTCCATATTGGC
CACGTTTAAATCAAAACTGGTGAAACTCACCCAGGGATTGGCTGAGACGAAAAACATATTCTCAATAAAC
CCTTTAGGGAAATAGGCCAGGTTTTCACCGTAACACGCCACATCTTGCGAATATATGTGTAGAAACTGCC
GGAAATCGTCGTGGTATTCACTCCAGAGCGATGAAAACGTTTCAGTTTGCTCATGGAAAACGGTGTAACA
AGGGTGAACACTATCCCATATCACCAGCTCACCGTCTTTCATTGCCATACGAAATTCCGGATGAGCATTC
ATCAGGCGGGCAAGAATGTGAATAAAGGCCGGATAAAACTTGTGCTTATTTTTCTTTACGGTCTTTAAAA
AGGCCGTAATATCCAGCTGAACGGTCTGGTTATAGGTACATTGAGCAACTGACTGAAATGCCTCAAAATG
TTCTTTACGATGCCATTGGGATATATCAACGGTGGTATATCCAGTGATTTTTTTCTCCATTTTAGCTTCC
TTAGCTCCTGAAAATCTCGATAACTCAAAAAATACGCCCGGTAGTGATCTTATTTCATTATGGTGAAAGT
TGGAACCTCTTACGTGCCGATCAACGTCTCATTGATACCTGAAACAAAACCCATCGTACGGCCAAGGAAG
TCTCCAATAACTGTGATCCACCACAAGCGCCAGGGTTTTCCCAGTCACGACGTTGTAAAACGACGGCCAG
TCATGCATAATCCGCACGCATCTGGAATAAGGAAGTGCCATTCCGCCTGACCTTAGCGTGCGAACAGCAC
GCTATTGTTGTATCATTACTCGCATCCATTCTCAGGCTGTCTCGTCTCGTCTCCGAGGTCTCAGGAGATG
GTAAATCTGCGCAGACAGCCCTGTGCAGCTGAAACGCGGTTACGTATAGCTTGCCATATGTCTAGCCATA
CGTAACCGCAGGTAAAAGGCATATTTTTCGCGTGTCATGGCTAGTAAATAACACCGGTGTCATTTAGAGT
CAGGGAAAGACAATGAAAAACGAAGAAAGCCACCGGGCGGCAACCCGATGACTTTCGCTTATCACCCAGC
ACACACCTGGGAGAAATCACGGTCATGAGTTTACAGACTCATGCGCAGAATGCGCACACTAAAACACCTA
CCCGCGTCGAGCGCGACCGTGGTGGACTGGACAACACCCCAGCATCTGCCAGTGACCGCGACCTTTTACG
CGATCATCTAGGCCGCGATGTACTCCACGGTTCAGTCACACGAGACTTTAAAAAGGCCTATCGACGCAAC
GCTGACGGCACGAACTCGCCGCGTATGTATCGCTTCGAGACTGATGCTTTAGGACGGTGCGAGTACGCCA
TGCTCACCACCAAGCAGTACGCCGCCGTCCTGGTCGTAGACGTTGACCAAGTAGGTACCGCAGGCGGTGA
CCCCGCAGACTTAAACCCGTACGTCCGCGACGTGGTGCGCTCACTGATTACTCATAGCGTCGGGCCAGCC
TGGGTGGGTATTAACCCAACTAACGGCAAAGCCCAGTTCATATGGCTTATTGACCCTGTCTACGCTGACC
GTAACGGTAAATCTGCGCAGATGAAGCTTCTTGCAGCAACCACGCGTGTGCTGGGTGAGCTTTTAGACCA
TGACCCGCACTTTTCCCACCGCTTTAGCCGCAACCCGTTCTACACAGGCAAAGCCCCTACCGCTTATCGT
TGGTATAGGCAGCACAACCGGGTGATGCGCCTTGGAGACTTGATAAAGCAGGTAAGGGATATGGCAGGAC
ACGACCAGTTCAACCCCACCCCACGCCAGCAATTCAGCTCTGGCCGCGAACTTATCAACGCGGTCAAGAC
CCGCCGTGAAGAAGCCCAAGCATTCAAAGCACTCGCCCAGGACGTAGACGCGGAAATCGCCGGTGGCCTC
GACCAGTATGACCCGGAACTTATCGACGGTGTGCGTGTGCTCTGGATTGTCCAAGGAACCGCAGCACGCG
ACGAAACAGCCTTTAGACATGCGCTTAAGACTGGCCACCGCTTGCGCCAGCAAGGCCAACGCCTGACAGA
CGCAGCAATCATCGACGCCTATGAGCACGCCTACAACGTCGCACACACCCACGGCGGTGCAGGCCGCGAC
AACGAGATGCCACCCATGCGCGACCGCCAAACCATGGCAAGGCGCGTGCGCGGGTATGTCGCCCAATCCA
AGAGCGAAACCTACAGCGGCTCTAACGCACCAGGTAAAGCCACCAGCAGCGAGCGGAAAGCCTTGGCCAC
GATGGGACGCAGAGGCGGACAAAAAGCCGCACAACGCTGGAAAACAGACCCCGAGGGCAAATATGCGCAA
GCACAAAGGTCGAAGCTTGAAAAGACGCACCGTAAGAAAAAGGCTCAAGGACGATCTACGAAGTCCCGTA
TTAGCCAAATGGTGAACGATCAGTATTTCCAGACAGGGACAGTTCCCACGTGGGCTGAAATAGGGGCAGA
GGTAGGAGTCTCTCGCGCCACGGTTGCTAGGCATGTCGCGGAGCTAAAGAAAAGCGGTGACTATCCGGAC
GTTTAAGGCGTCTCATACCGTAAGCAATATACGGTTCCCCTGCCGTTAGGCAGTTAGATAAAACCTCACT
TGAAGAAAACCTTGAGGGGCAGGGCAGCTTATATGCTTCAAAGCATGACTTCCTCTGTTCTCCTAGACCT
CGCAACCCTCCGCCATAACCTCACCCGCTTGAGACCACCCCAGGATACATAGATTACCACAACTCCGAGC
CCTTCCACCTAGCGTGCTAACCACGCACGCTATTGTTGTAT
